>Addgene plasmid #103456 | LSB-hsa-miR-33b-3p | depositor full sequence | sequence record 195961 | Full Sequence
AATTGAGGGGATAACGCAGGAAAGAACATGTGAGCAAAAGGCCAGCAAAAGGCCAGGAACCGTAAAAAGG
CCGCGTTGCTGGCGTTTTTCCATAGGCTCCGCCCCCCTGACGAGCATCACAAAAATCGACGCTCAAGTCA
GAGGTGGCGAAACCCGACAGGACTATAAAGATACCAGGCGTTTCCCCCTGGAAGCTCCCTCGTGCGCTCT
CCTGTTCCGACCCTGCCGCTTACCGGATACCTGTCCGCCTTTCTCCCTTCGGGAAGCGTGGCGCTTTCTC
ATAGCTCACGCTGTAGGTATCTCAGTTCGGTGTAGGTCGTTCGCTCCAAGCTGGGCTGTGTGCACGAACC
CCCCGTTCAGCCCGACCGCTGCGCCTTATCCGGTAACTATCGTCTTGAGTCCAACCCGGTAAGACACGAC
TTATCGCCACTGGCAGCAGCCACTGGTAACAGGATTAGCAGAGCGAGGTATGTAGGCGGTGCTACAGAGT
TCTTGAAGTGGTGGCCTAACTACGGCTACACTAGAAGAACAGTATTTGGTATCTGCGCTCTGCTGAAGCC
AGTTACCTTCGGAAAAAGAGTTGGTAGCTCTTGATCCGGCAAACAAACCACCGCTGGTAGCGGTGGTTTT
TTTGTTTGCAAGCAGCAGATTACGCGCAGAAAAAAAGGATCTCAAGAAGATCCTTTGATCTTTTCTACGG
GGTCTGACGCTCAGTGGAACGAAAACTCACGTTAAGGGATTTTGGTCATGAGATTATCAAAAAGGATCTT
CACCTAGATCCTTTTAAATTAAAAATGAAGTTTTAAATCAATCTAAAGTATATATGAGTAAACTTGGTCT
GACAGTTACCAATGCTTAATCAGTGAGGCACCTATCTCAGCGATCTGTCTATTTCGTTCATCCATAGTTG
CCTGACTCCCCGTCGTGTAGATAACTACGATACGGGAGGGCTTACCATCTGGCCCCAGTGCTGCAATGAT
ACCGCGAGAACCACGCTCACCGGCTCCAGATTTATCAGCAATAAACCAGCCAGCCGGAAGGGCCGAGCGC
AGAAGTGGTCCTGCAACTTTATCCGCCTCCATCCAGTCTATTAATTGTTGCCGGGAAGCTAGAGTAAGTA
GTTCGCCAGTTAATAGTTTGCGCAACGTTGTTGCCATTGCTACAGGCATCGTGGTGTCACGCTCGTCGTT
TGGTATGGCTTCATTCAGCTCCGGTTCCCAACGATCAAGGCGAGTTACATGATCCCCCATGTTGTGCAAA
AAAGCGGTTAGCTCCTTCGGTCCTCCGATCGTTGTCAGAAGTAAGTTGGCCGCAGTGTTATCACTCATGG
TTATGGCAGCACTGCATAATTCTCTTACTGTCATGCCATCCGTAAGATGCTTTTCTGTGACTGGTGAGTA
CTCAACCAAGTCATTCTGAGAATAGTGTATGCGGCGACCGAGTTGCTCTTGCCCGGCGTCAATACGGGAT
AATACCGCGCCACATAGCAGAACTTTAAAAGTGCTCATCATTGGAAAACGTTCTTCGGGGCGAAAACTCT
CAAGGATCTTACCGCTGTTGAGATCCAGTTCGATGTAACCCACTCGTGCACCCAACTGATCTTCAGCATC
TTTTACTTTCACCAGCGTTTCTGGGTGAGCAAAAACAGGAAGGCAAAATGCCGCAAAAAAGGGAATAAGG
GCGACACGGAAATGTTGAATACTCATACTCTTCCTTTTTCAATATTATTGAAGCATTTATCAGGGTTATT
GTCTCATGAGCGGATACATATTTGAATGTAGCTCCGAATTTCTCGAGGGCTTGTCGACGACGGCGGTCTC
CGTCGTCAGGATCATGAATTCGACCCGCCTGCCACCATGACCGAGTACAAGCCCACGGTGCGCCTCGCCA
CCCGCGACGACGTCCCCCGGGCCGTACGCACCCTCGCCGCCGCGTTCGCCGACTACCCCGCCACGCGCCA
CACCGTCGACCCGGACCGCCACATCGAGCGGGTCACCGAGCTGCAAGAACTCTTCCTCACGCGCGTCGGG
CTCGACATCGGCAAGGTGTGGGTCGCGGACGACGGCGCCGCGGTGGCGGTCTGGACCACGCCGGAGAGCG
TCGAAGCGGGGGCGGTGTTCGCCGAGATCGGCCCGCGCATGGCCGAGTTGAGCGGTTCCCGGCTGGCCGC
GCAGCAACAGATGGAAGGCCTCCTGGCGCCGCACCGGCCCAAGGAGCCCGCGTGGTTCCTGGCCACCGTC
GGCGTCTCGCCCGACCACCAGGGCAAGGGTCTGGGCAGCGCCGTCGTGCTCCCCGGAGTGGAGGCGGCCG
AGCGCGCCGGGGTGCCCGCCTTCCTGGAGACATCCGCGCCCCGCAACCTCCCCTTCTACGAGCGGCTCGG
CTTCACCGTCACCGCCGACGTCGAGGTGCCCGAAGGACCGCGCACCTGGTGCATGACCCGCAAGCCCGGT
GCCTGATACGCGTGAATTCACTCCTCAGGTGCAGGCTGCCTATCAGAAGGTGGTGGCTGGTGTGGCCAAT
GCCCTGGCTCACAAATACCACTGAGATCTTTTTCCCTCTGCCAAAAATTATGGGGACATCATGAAGCCCC
TTGAGCATCTGACTTCTGGCTAATAAAGGAAATTTATTTTCATTGCAATAGTGTGTTGGAATTTTTTGTG
TCTCTCACTCGGAAGGACATATGGGAGGGCAAATCATTTAAAACATCAGAATGAGTATTTGGTTTAGAGT
TTGGCAACATATGCCCATATGCTGGCTGCCATGAACAAAGGTTGGCTATAAAGAGGTCATCAGTATATGA
AACAGCCCCCTGCTGTCCATTCCTTATTCCATAGAAAAGCCTTGACTTGAGGTTAGATTTTTTTTATATT
TTGTTTTGTGTTATTTTTTTCTTTAACATCCCTAAAATTTTCCTTACATGTTTTACTAGCCAGATTTTTC
CTCCTCTCCTGACTACTCCCAGTCATAGCTGTCCCTCTTCTCTTATGGAGATCCCTCGACCTGCAGCCCA
AGCTTGAATTCTCTAGAATTACCCTGTTATCCCTATGCTTGGTTTACCGAGCTCTTATTGGTTTTCAAAC
TTCATTGACTGTGCCCAACGCGCCTGGGAGCTCACGGGGACAGCCCCCCCCCAAAGCCCCCAGGGATGTA
ATTACGTCCCTCCCCCGCTAGGGGGCAGCAGCGAGCCGCCCGGGGCTCCGCTCCGGTCCGGCGCTCCCCC
CGCATCCCCGAGCCGGCAGCGTGCGGGGACAGCCCGGGCACGGGGAAGGTGGCACGGGATCGCTTTCCTC
TGAACGCTTCTCGCTGCTCTTTGAGCCTGCAGACACCTGGGGGGATACGGGGAAAAAGCTAGGCTGAAAG
ACCGGTTCTTAGAATGACACGCGCCTGGGAGCTCACGGGGACAGCCCCCCCCCAAAGCCCCCAGGGATGT
AATTACGTCCCTCCCCCGCTAGGGGGCAGCAGCGAGCCGCCCGGGGCTCCGCTCCGGTCCGGCGCTCCCC
CCGCATCCCCGAGCCGGCAGCGTGCGGGGACAGCCCGGGCACGGGGAAGGTGGCACGGGATCGCTTTCCT
CTGAACGCTTCTCGCTGCTCTTTGAGCCTGCAGACACCTGGGGGGATACGGGGAAAAAGCTAACTTCTGA
GACGACAACTTTGTATAGAAAAGTTGGCTCCGAATTCGCCCTTGACAGCAGAGATCCAGTTTGGTTAATT
AATTGGCTCCGGTGCCCGTCAGTGGGCAGAGCGCACATCGCCCACAGTCCCCGAGAAGTTGTGGGGAGGG
GTCGGCAATTGAACCGGTGCCTAGAGAAGGTGGCGCGGGGTAAACTGGGAAAGTGATGTCGTGTACTGGC
TCCGCCTTTTTCCCGAGGGTGGGGGAGAACCGTATATAAGTGCAGTAGTCGCCGTGAACGTTCTTTTTCG
CAACGGGTTTGCCGCCAGAACACAGGTAAGTGCCGTGTGTGGTTCCCGCGGGCCTGGCCTCTTTACGGGT
TATGGCCCTTGCGTGCCTTGAATTACTTCCACCTGGCTGCAGTACGTGATTCTTGATCCCGAGCTTCGGG
TTGGAAGTGGGTGGGAGAGTTCGAGGCCTTGCGCTTAAGGAGCCCCTTCGCCTCGTGCTTGAGTTGAGGC
CTGGCCTGGGCGCTGGGGCCGCCGCGTGCGAATCTGGTGGCACCTTCGCGCCTGTCTCGCTGCTTTCGAT
AAGTCTCTAGCCATTTAAAATTTTTGATGACCTGCTGCGACGCTTTTTTTCTGGCAAGATAGTCTTGTAA
ATGCGGGCCAAGATCTGCACACTGGTATTTCGGTTTTTGGGGCCGCGGGCGGCGACGGGGCCCGTGCGTC
CCAGCGCACATGTTCGGCGAGGCGGGGCCTGCGAGCGCGGCCACCGAGAATCGGACGGGGGTAGTCTCAA
GCTGGCCGGCCTGCTCTGGTGCCTGGCCTCGCGCCGCCGTGTATCGCCCCGCCCTGGGCGGCAAGGCTGG
CCCGGTCGGCACCAGTTGCGTGAGCGGAAAGATGGCCGCTTCCCGGCCCTGCTGCAGGGAGCTCAAAATG
GAGGACGCGGCGCTCGGGAGAGCGGGCGGGTGAGTCACCCACACAAAGGAAAAGGGCCTTTCCGTCCTCA
GCCGTCGCTTCATGTGACTCCACGGAGTACCGGGCGCCGTCCAGGCACCTCGATTAGTTCTCGAGCTTTT
GGAGTACGTCGTCTTTAGGTTGGGGGGAGGGGTTTTATGCGATGGAGTTTCCCCACACTGAGTGGGTGGA
GACTGAAGTTAGGCCAGCTTGGCACTTGATGTAATTCTCCTTGGAATTTGCCCTTTTTGAGTTTGGATCT
TGGTTCATTCTCAAGCCTCAGACAGTGGTTCAAAGTTTTTTTCTTCCATTTCAGGTGTCGTGAGAAGGGC
GAATTCGACCCAAGTTTGTACAAAAAAGCAGGCTGGATCCAGGTGCCACCATGGTGAGCGAGCTGATTAA
GGAGAACATGCACATGAAGCTGTACATGGAGGGCACCGTGAACAACCACCACTTCAAGTGCACATCCGAG
GGCGAAGGCAAGCCCTACGAGGGCACCCAGACCATGAGAATCAAGGCGGTCGAGGGCGGCCCTCTCCCCT
TCGCCTTCGACATCCTGGCTACCAGCTTCATGTACGGCAGCAAAACCTTCATCAACCACACCCAGGGCAT
CCCCGACTTCTTTAAGCAGTCCTTCCCCGAGGGCTTCACATGGGAGAGAGTCACCACATACGAAGATGGG
GGCGTGCTGACCGCTACCCAGGACACCAGCCTCCAGGACGGCTGCCTCATCTACAACGTCAAGATCAGAG
GGGTGAACTTCCCATCCAACGGCCCTGTGATGCAGAAGAAAACACTCGGCTGGGAGGCCTCCACCGAGAC
ACTGTACCCCGCTGACGGCGGCCTGGAAGGCAGAGCCGACATGGCCCTGAAGCTCGTGGGCGGGGGCCAC
CTGATCTGCAACCTTAAGACCACATACAGATCCAAGAAACCCGCTAAGAACCTCAAGATGCCCGGCGTCT
ACTATGTGGACAGGAGACTGGAAAGAATCAAGGAGGCCGACAAAGAGACATACGTCGAGCAGCACGAGGT
GGCTGTGGCCAGATACTGCGACCTCCCTAGCAAACTGGGGCACAAACTTAATTGAGAATTCTACCACCCA
GCTTTCTTGTACAAAGTGGTACGTCTCAAGACCAGAGGTCTCTGCTTGCGATGTGGGGCTGCACTGCCGA
GGCACTGGGGCTGCACTGCCGAGGCACTGGGGCTGCACTGCCGAGGCACTGGGGCTGCACTGCCGAGGCA
CTGCAACCAGAAGAGACCTGTGCTTCACTCCTCAGGTGCAGGCTGCCTATCAGAAGGTGGTGGCTGGTGT
GGCCAATGCCCTGGCTCACAAATACCACTGAGATCTTTTTCCCTCTGCCAAAAATTATGGGGACATCATG
AAGCCCCTTGAGCATCTGACTTCTGGCTAATAAAGGAAATTTATTTTCATTGCAATAGTGTGTTGGAATT
TTTTGTGTCTCTCACTCGGAAGGACATATGGGAGGGCAAATCATTTAAAACATCAGAATGAGTATTTGGT
TTAGAGTTTGGCAACATATGCCCATATGCTGGCTGCCATGAACAAAGGTTGGCTATAAAGAGGTCATCAG
TATATGAAACAGCCCCCTGCTGTCCATTCCTTATTCCATAGAAAAGCCTTGACTTGAGGTTAGATTTTTT
TTATATTTTGTTTTGTGTTATTTTTTTCTTTAACATCCCTAAAATTTTCCTTACATGTTTTACTAGCCAG
ATTTTTCCTCCTCTCCTGACTACTCCCAGTCATAGCTGTCCCTCTTCTCTTATGGAGATCCCGAGCGGTG
CGTTTTTATGCTTGTAGTATTGTATAATGTTTTTAAGATCCAAGCTTCTGACCTCTTCTCTTCCTCCCAC
AGGGCCTCGAGACAATTGCATCGATGGTACCAGTGAAAGTCTGCAATGAATTCGAGTTGGCGCGCCTGTC
ATTCTAAATCTCTCTTTCAGCCTAAAGCTTTTTCCCCGTATCCCCCCAGGTGTCTGCAGGCTCAAAGAGC
AGCGAGAAGCGTTCAGAGGAAAGCGATCCCGTGCCACCTTCCCCGTGCCCGGGCTGTCCCCGCACGCTGC
CGGCTCGGGGATGCGGGGGGAGCGCCGGACCGGAGCGGAGCCCCGGGCGGCTCGCTGCTGCCCCCTAGCG
GGGGAGGGACGTAATTACATCCCTGGGGGCTTTGGGAGGGGGCTGTCCCCGTGAGCTCCCAGGCGCGCCT
GTCATTCTAAATCTCTCTTTCAGCCTAAAGCTTTTTCCCCGTATCCCCCCAGGTGTCTGCAGGCTCAAAG
AGCAGCGAGAAGCGTTCAGAGGAAAGCGATCCCGTGCCACCTTCCCCGTGCCCGGGCTGTCCCCGCACGC
TGCCGGCTCGGGGATGCGGGGGGAGCGCCGGACCGGAGCGGAGCCCCGGGCGGCTCGCTGCTGCCCCCTA
GCGGGGGAGGGACGTAATTACATCCCTGGGGGCTTTGGGGGGGGGCTGTCCCCGTGAGCTCCCAGGCGCG
CCAACTCGGTACCGTATCGATGTCGACGTTAACGCTAGTGATATCAACTTTGTATAGAAAAGTTGGCTCC
GAATTCGCCCTTGACAGCAGAGATCCAGTTTGGTTAATTAATTGGCTCCGGTGCCCGTCAGTGGGCAGAG
CGCACATCGCCCACAGTCCCCGAGAAGTTGTGGGGAGGGGTCGGCAATTGAACCGGTGCCTAGAGAAGGT
GGCGCGGGGTAAACTGGGAAAGTGATGTCGTGTACTGGCTCCGCCTTTTTCCCGAGGGTGGGGGAGAACC
GTATATAAGTGCAGTAGTCGCCGTGAACGTTCTTTTTCGCAACGGGTTTGCCGCCAGAACACAGGTAAGT
GCCGTGTGTGGTTCCCGCGGGCCTGGCCTCTTTACGGGTTATGGCCCTTGCGTGCCTTGAATTACTTCCA
CCTGGCTGCAGTACGTGATTCTTGATCCCGAGCTTCGGGTTGGAAGTGGGTGGGAGAGTTCGAGGCCTTG
CGCTTAAGGAGCCCCTTCGCCTCGTGCTTGAGTTGAGGCCTGGCCTGGGCGCTGGGGCCGCCGCGTGCGA
ATCTGGTGGCACCTTCGCGCCTGTCTCGCTGCTTTCGATAAGTCTCTAGCCATTTAAAATTTTTGATGAC
CTGCTGCGACGCTTTTTTTCTGGCAAGATAGTCTTGTAAATGCGGGCCAAGATCTGCACACTGGTATTTC
GGTTTTTGGGGCCGCGGGCGGCGACGGGGCCCGTGCGTCCCAGCGCACATGTTCGGCGAGGCGGGGCCTG
CGAGCGCGGCCACCGAGAATCGGACGGGGGTAGTCTCAAGCTGGCCGGCCTGCTCTGGTGCCTGGCCTCG
CGCCGCCGTGTATCGCCCCGCCCTGGGCGGCAAGGCTGGCCCGGTCGGCACCAGTTGCGTGAGCGGAAAG
ATGGCCGCTTCCCGGCCCTGCTGCAGGGAGCTCAAAATGGAGGACGCGGCGCTCGGGAGAGCGGGCGGGT
GAGTCACCCACACAAAGGAAAAGGGCCTTTCCGTCCTCAGCCGTCGCTTCATGTGACTCCACGGAGTACC
GGGCGCCGTCCAGGCACCTCGATTAGTTCTCGAGCTTTTGGAGTACGTCGTCTTTAGGTTGGGGGGAGGG
GTTTTATGCGATGGAGTTTCCCCACACTGAGTGGGTGGAGACTGAAGTTAGGCCAGCTTGGCACTTGATG
TAATTCTCCTTGGAATTTGCCCTTTTTGAGTTTGGATCTTGGTTCATTCTCAAGCCTCAGACAGTGGTTC
AAAGTTTTTTTCTTCCATTTCAGGTGTCGTGAGAAGGGCGAATTCGACCCAAGTTTGTACAAAAAAGCAG
GCTCGCCACCATGGTGAGCAAGGGCGAGGAGCTGTTCACCGGGGTGGTGCCCATCCTGGTCGAGCTGGAC
GGCGACGTAAACGGCCACAAGTTCAGCGTGAGGGGCGAGGGCGAGGGCGATGCCACCAACGGCAAGCTGA
CCCTGAAGTTCATCTGCACCACCGGCAAGCTGCCCGTGCCCTGGCCCACCCTCGTGACCACCCTGAGCCA
CGGCGTGCAGTGCTTCGCCCGCTACCCCGACCACATGAAGCAGCACGACTTCTTCAAGTCCGCCATGCCC
GAAGGCTACGTCCAGGAGCGCACCATCTTCTTCAAGGACGACGGCACCTACAAGACCCGCGCCGAGGTGA
AGTTCGAGGGCGACACCCTAGTGAACCGCATCGAGCTGAAGGGCGTCGACTTCAAGGAGGACGGCAACAT
CCTGGGGCACAAGCTGGAGTACAACTTCAACAGCCACAACATCTATATCATGGCCGTCAAGCAGAAGAAC
GGCATCAAGGTGAACTTCAAGATCCGCCACAACGTGGAGGACGGCAGCGTGCAGCTCGCCGACCACTACC
AGCAGAACACCCCCATCGGCGACGGCCCCGTGCTGCTGCCCGACAGCCACTACCTGAGCACCCAGTCCGT
GCTGAGCAAAGACCCCAACGAGAAGCGCGATCACATGGTCCTGCTGGAGTTCCGCACCGCCGCCGGGATC
ACTCTCGGCATGGACGAGCTGTACAAGTAATACCACCCAGCTTTCTTGTACAAAGTGGTACGCGTGAATT
CACTCCTCAGGTGCAGGCTGCCTATCAGAAGGTGGTGGCTGGTGTGGCCAATGCCCTGGCTCACAAATAC
CACTGAGATCTTTTTCCCTCTGCCAAAAATTATGGGGACATCATGAAGCCCCTTGAGCATCTGACTTCTG
GCTAATAAAGGAAATTTATTTTCATTGCAATAGTGTGTTGGAATTTTTTGTGTCTCTCACTCGGAAGGAC
ATATGGGAGGGCAAATCATTTAAAACATCAGAATGAGTATTTGGTTTAGAGTTTGGCAACATATGCCCAT
ATGCTGGCTGCCATGAACAAAGGTTGGCTATAAAGAGGTCATCAGTATATGAAACAGCCCCCTGCTGTCC
ATTCCTTATTCCATAGAAAAGCCTTGACTTGAGGTTAGATTTTTTTTATATTTTGTTTTGTGTTATTTTT
TTCTTTAACATCCCTAAAATTTTCCTTACATGTTTTACTAGCCAGATTTTTCCTCCTCTCCTGACTACTC
CCAGTCATAGCTGTCCCTCTTCTCTTATGGAGATCCCTCGACCTGCAGCCCAAGCTTGGCGTAATCATGG
TCATAGCTGTTTCCTGTGTGAAATTGTTATCCGCTCACAATTCCACACAACATACGAGCCGGAAGCATAA
AGTGTAAAGCCTGGGGTGCCTAATGAGTGAGCTAACTCACATTAATTGCGTTGCGCTCACTGCCCGCTTT
CCAGTCGGGAAACCTGTCGTGCCAGCGGATCGACAGTACTAAGCTTGGTCTAATACCCAATCTCTCGTCT
TATCCAGATGTTTTATACGCCTCTGGCCCGTGTCTCAAAATCTCTGATGTTACATTGCACAAGATAAAAT
AATATCATCATGAACAATAAAACTGTCTGCTTACATAAACAGTAATACAAGGGGTGTTATGAGCCATATT
CAACGGGAAACGTCGAGGCCGCGATTAAATTCCAACATGGATGCTGATTTATATGGGTATAAATGGGCTC
GCGATAATGTCGGGCAATCAGGTGCGACAATCTATCGCTTGTATGGGAAGCCCGATGCGCCAGAGTTGTT
TCTGAAACATGGCAAAGGTAGCGTTGCCAATGATGTTACAGATGAGATGGTCAGACTAAACTGGCTGACG
GAATTTATGCCTCTTCCGACCATCAAGCATTTTATCCGTACTCCTGATGATGCATGGTTACTCACCACTG
CGATCCCCGGAAAAACAGCATTCCAGGTATTAGAAGAATATCCTGATTCAGGTGAAAATATTGTTGATGC
GCTGGCAGTGTTCCTGCGCCGGTTGCATTCGATTCCTGTTTGTAATTGTCCTTTTAACAGCGATCGCGTA
TTTCGTCTCGCTCAGGCGCAATCACGAATGAATAACGGTTTGGTTGATGCGAGTGATTTTGATGACGAGC
GTAATGGCTGGCCTGTTGAACAAGTCTGGAAAGAAATGCATAAACTTTTGCCATTCTCACCGGATTCAGT
CGTCACTCATGGTGATTTCTCACTTGATAACCTTATTTTTGACGAGGGGAAATTAATAGGTTGTATTGAT
GTTGGACGAGTCGGAATCGCAGACCGATACCAGGATCTTGCCATCCTATGGAACTGCCTCGGTGAGTTTT
CTCCTTCATTACAGAAACGGCTTTTTCAAAAATATGGTATTGATAATCCTGATATGAATAAATTGCAGTT
TCATTTGATGCTCGATGAGTTTTTCTAATCAGAATTGGTTAATTGGTTGTAACACTGGCAGAGCATTACG
CTGACTTGACGGGACGGCGCAAGCTCATGACCAAAATCCCTTAACGTGAGTTACGCGTCGTTCCACTGAG
CGTCAGAGGTATCACTAGTATTACAGAGGTAAGTTATAACAGTCGCCTAACCC
Features (pLannotate 1.2.2; 28 found; start..end, strand, type, name):
     87..675     -  rep_origin     ori: high-copy-number ColE1/pMB1/pBR322/pUC origin of replication
    846..1706    -  CDS            AmpR: β-lactamase; bla; confers resistance to ampicillin, carbenicillin, and related antibiotics
   1707..1778    -  promoter       AmpR promoter: bla
   1857..2456    +  CDS            PuroR: puromycin N-acetyltransferase; pac from Streptomyces alboniger; confers resistance to puromycin
   2461..2541    +  CDS            HBB (fragment): HBB_PONPY - Experimental evidence at transcript level: Swiss-Prot protein existence level 2. Involved in oxygen transport from the lung to the various peripheral tissues. From Pongo pygmaeus (Bornean orangutan).
   2612..2667    +  polyA_signal   β-globin poly(A) signal: rabbit β-globin polyadenylation signal (Gil and Proudfoot, 1987)
   3646..3666    +  protein_bind   attB4: mutant version of attB; core recombination site for the Gateway® BP reaction BP Clonase™
   3734..3945    +  promoter       EF-1α core promoter: core promoter for human elongation factor EF-1α
   3946..4884    +  intron         EF-1α intron A: intron upstream of the start codon of human EF-1α
   4911..4931    +  protein_bind   attB1: mutant version of attB; core recombination site for the Gateway® BP reaction BP Clonase™
   4951..5646    +  CDS            mKate2: mKate2 is a basic (constitutively fluorescent) red fluorescent protein published in 2009, derived from Entacmaea quadricolor. It is reported to be a rapidly-maturing monomer with moderate acid sensitivity.
   5666..5690    -  protein_bind   attB2: mutant version of attB; recombination site for the Gateway® BP reaction BP Clonase™
   5834..5908    +  CDS            HBB (fragment): HBB_PONPY - Experimental evidence at transcript level: Swiss-Prot protein existence level 2. Involved in oxygen transport from the lung to the various peripheral tissues. From Pongo pygmaeus (Bornean orangutan).
   5979..6034    +  polyA_signal   β-globin poly(A) signal: rabbit β-globin polyadenylation signal (Gil and Proudfoot, 1987)
   6418..6443    +  misc_feature   SA: splice acceptor site
   7115..7135    +  protein_bind   attB4: mutant version of attB; core recombination site for the Gateway® BP reaction BP Clonase™
   7203..7414    +  promoter       EF-1α core promoter: core promoter for human elongation factor EF-1α
   7415..8353    +  intron         EF-1α intron A: intron upstream of the start codon of human EF-1α
   8380..8400    +  protein_bind   attB1: mutant version of attB; core recombination site for the Gateway® BP reaction BP Clonase™
   8411..9127    +  CDS            EBFP2: EBFP2 is a basic (constitutively fluorescent) blue fluorescent protein published in 2007, derived from Aequorea victoria. It is reported to be a rapidly-maturing monomer with moderate acid sensitivity.
   9135..9159    -  protein_bind   attB2: mutant version of attB; recombination site for the Gateway® BP reaction BP Clonase™
   9163..9243    +  CDS            HBB (fragment): HBB_PONPY - Experimental evidence at transcript level: Swiss-Prot protein existence level 2. Involved in oxygen transport from the lung to the various peripheral tissues. From Pongo pygmaeus (Bornean orangutan).
   9314..9369    +  polyA_signal   β-globin poly(A) signal: rabbit β-globin polyadenylation signal (Gil and Proudfoot, 1987)
   9752..9774    -  protein_bind   lac operator (fragment): The lac repressor binds to the lac operator to inhibit transcription in E. coli. This inhibition can be relieved by adding lactose or isopropyl-β-D-thiogalactopyranoside (IPTG). lac repressor encoded by lacI
   9778..9808    -  promoter       lac promoter: promoter for the E. coli lac operon
   9823..9844    -  protein_bind   CAP binding site: CAP binding activates transcription in the presence of cAMP. E. coli catabolite activator protein
   9857..9896    -  CDS            lacI (fragment): lac repressor; lacI; The lac repressor binds to the lac operator to inhibit transcription in E. coli. This inhibition can be relieved by adding lactose or isopropyl-β-D-thiogalactopyranoside (IPTG).
  10069..10878   +  CDS            KanR: aminoglycoside phosphotransferase; aph(3')-Ia; confers resistance to kanamycin in bacteria or G418 (Geneticin®) in eukaryotes
