[The description below was written by a language model from this plasmid's Addgene catalogue record and pLannotate feature annotations shown in this document.]
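Description:
LSB-hsa-miR-33b-3p is an 11 kb mammalian expression plasmid built on the Low Sensor Backbone (LSB) and used in synthetic biology as a fluorescent sensor of microRNA activity. It replicates in E. coli from a high-copy ColE1/pUC-type origin and carries both β-lactamase (ampicillin) and aph(3')-Ia (kanamycin) markers, with the record specifying dual selection. A puromycin N-acetyltransferase coding sequence followed by a rabbit β-globin poly(A) signal is also present for selection in mammalian cells. No dedicated mammalian promoter is annotated immediately upstream of it.

The payload consists of two parallel transcription units of the same design. Each has a human EF-1α core promoter with intron A, a fluorescent protein coding sequence flanked by Gateway attB1 and attB2 scars (with attB4 upstream of the promoter), and a β-globin 3' region and poly(A) signal. The first unit expresses the red protein mKate2 and, according to the catalogue entry, carries the target for hsa-miR-33b-3p in its 3' UTR. This target site is not separately annotated in the feature table but would fall in the gap between attB2 and the β-globin sequences. The second unit expresses the blue protein EBFP2 without a target and acts as an internal reference for delivery and expression. When the cognate miRNA is active in transfected cells, mKate2 is repressed relative to EBFP2, so the red-to-blue ratio reports miRNA activity.

The catalogue links the insert to the MIR33A gene entry even though the named miRNA is miR-33b-3p. The depositor warns that the repeated poly(A) elements make the plasmid inherently unstable. The depositor also notes short insertions flanking the puromycin coding region in the physical plasmid, relative to the deposited sequence, that do not impair puromycin selection.
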