Addgene plasmid #103456: LSB-hsa-miR-33b-3p
Purpose: Used to sense miRNA activity using fluorescence based tools. hsa-miR-33b-3p target in 3' UTR of of mKate. miRNA activity can be measured by the repression of mKate2 relative to EBFP2 fluorescent proteins . Plasmid is inherently unstable; please see Depositor Comments
Depositing lab: Ron Weiss. Depositing organization: Massachusetts Institute of Technology. Publication: A mixed antagonistic/synergistic miRNA repression model enables accurate predictions of multi-input miRNA sensor activity. Gam JJ, Babb J, Weiss R. Nat Commun. 2018 Jun 22;9(1):2430. doi: 10.1038/s41467-018-04575-0. PubMed 29934631.
Backbone
  Vector backbone: Low Sensor Backbone (LSB)
  Vector type: Mammalian Expression, Synthetic Biology
Growth in bacteria
  Bacterial resistance: Ampicillin and Kanamycin, 100 & 50 μg/mL
  Growth temperature: 30°C
  Growth strain: NEB Stable
  Copy number: High Copy
Gene/Insert
  Gene/Insert name: hsa-miR-33b-3p target
  Species: H. sapiens (human)
  Entrez Gene: MIR33A (a.k.a. MIR33, MIRN33, MIRN33A, hsa-mir-33, hsa-mir-33a, miR-33, miRNA33A, mir-33a)
  Promoter: EF-1a
  Cloning method: Gibson Cloning
Terms and licenses: Academic/Nonprofit Terms; Industry Terms: Not Available to Industry
Depositor comments: Please note that this plasmid is inherently unstable due to a repeating poly A element. We recommend performing a diagnostic digest on multiple colonies upon receipt. The depositors would like to note the presence of several discrepancies between the depositor sequence and physical plasmid sequence. In particular, the sequences upstream and downstream of the puromycin coding region have 10 bp insertions which do not affect the ability to perform puromycin selection. The sequences for those regions within the physical plasmids are as follows: Upstream of Puro: GAATTCGACCGCCTGTCTCAAGGTGCCACC; Downstream of Puro: GCTTTGAGACTACGCGTGAATTCACTCCTC.
How to cite: LSB-hsa-miR-33b-3p was a gift from Ron Weiss (Addgene plasmid # 103456 ; http://n2t.net/addgene:103456 ; RRID:Addgene_103456)
