>Addgene plasmid #103456 | LSB-hsa-miR-33b-3p | depositor partial sequence | sequence record 195962 | hsa-miR-33b-3p target
GGGCTGCACTGCCGAGGCACTG
