>Addgene plasmid #103456 | LSB-hsa-miR-33b-3p | addgene partial sequence | sequence record 270706 | mKate2-F 5'-ACCCGCTAAGAACCTCAAGA-3'
TCAAGGAGGCCGACAAAGAGACATACGTCGAGCAGCACGAGGTGGCTGTGGCCAGATACTGCGACCTCCC
TAGCAAACTGGGGCACAAACTTAATTGAGAATTCTACCACCCAGCTTTCTTGTACAAAGTGGTACGTCTC
AAGACCAGAGGTCTCTGCTTGCGATGTGGGGCTGCACTGCCGAGGCACTGGGGCTGCACTGCCGAGGCAC
TGGGGCTGCACTGCCGAGGCACTGGGGCTGCACTGCCGAGGCACTGCAACCAGAAGAGACCTGTGCTTCA
CTCCTCAGGTGCAGGCTGCCTATCAGAAGGTGGTGGCTGGTGTGGCCAATGCCCTGGCTCACAAATACCA
CTGAGATCTTTTTCCCTCTGCCAAAAATTATGGGGACATCATGAAGCCCCTTGAGCATCTGACTTCTGGC
TAATAAAGGAAATTTATTTTCATTGCAATAGTGTGTTGGAATTTTTTGTGTCTCTCACTCGGAAGGACAT
ATGGGAGGGCAAATCATTTAAAACATCAGAATGAGTATTTGGTTTAGAGTTTGGCAACATATGCCCATAT
GCTGGCTG
